Addgene plasmid #48486: pFUSB4_CTCG
Depositing lab: Stephen Ekker. Depositing organization: Mayo Foundation for Medical Education and Research. Publication: High Efficiency In Vivo Genome Engineering with a Simplified 15-RVD GoldyTALEN Design. Ma AC, Lee HB, Clark KJ, Ekker SC. PLoS One. 2013 May 29;8(5):e65259. doi: 10.1371/journal.pone.0065259. Print 2013. PubMed 23734242.
Backbone
  Vector backbone: pFUS_B4
  Vector type: Mammalian Expression, TALEN
Growth in bacteria
  Bacterial resistance: Spectinomycin, 50 μg/mL
  Growth temperature: 37°C
  Growth strain: Top10
  Copy number: Unknown
Gene/Insert
  Gene/Insert name: RVD sequence: HD NG HD NN
  Species: Synthetic
  Cloning method: Unknown
  Sequencing primers: 5′ ttgatgcctggcagttccct; 3′ cgaaccgaacaggcttatgt
Terms and licenses: Academic/Nonprofit Terms; Industry Terms: Not Available to Industry
Depositor comments: Plasmid was created using Golden Gate cloning.
How to cite: pFUSB4_CTCG was a gift from Stephen Ekker (Addgene plasmid # 48486 ; http://n2t.net/addgene:48486 ; RRID:Addgene_48486)
