[The description below was written by a language model from this plasmid's Addgene catalogue record and pLannotate feature annotations shown in this document.]
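Description:
pFUSB4_CTCG is a small (about 2.9 kb) Golden Gate intermediate array plasmid for TALEN assembly, built in the pFUS_B4 backbone. It carries a synthetic, pre-assembled block of four TAL effector repeats with the RVD order HD NG HD NN. Under the standard RVD code this block recognises the DNA bases C, T, C and G, hence the name. The depositor notes that it was made by Golden Gate cloning. The associated publication describes a simplified 15-RVD GoldyTALEN design, which is consistent with this plasmid being one member of a library of ready-made multi-repeat modules. Such modules shorten the construction of custom TALE arrays.

The plasmid is propagated in E. coli from a high-copy ColE1/pUC-type origin. Selection is with spectinomycin, conferred by the aadA (SmR) aminoglycoside adenylyltransferase gene. Upstream of that gene lie a class 1 integron Pc promoter fragment and a remnant of a gentamicin acetyltransferase gene, both apparently left over from the source of the resistance cassette. The other annotated features are short lacZα and lacI fragments and the rrnB T1 and T2 terminators. The lacZα remnant fits a cloning site in which a blue/white screening cassette was replaced by the repeat array.

The automated annotation does not label the TAL repeats themselves, which presumably occupy the unannotated region between the lacZα fragment and the resistance cassette. Although the catalogue lists the vector type as mammalian expression/TALEN, the feature table shows no eukaryotic promoter, nuclease domain or polyadenylation signal. The plasmid therefore appears to be an assembly component rather than an expression vector. Its repeat block would be transferred with other arrays into a final TALEN backbone for genome engineering.
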