Features (pLannotate 1.2.2; 8 found; start..end, strand, type, name):
      3..39      -  CDS            lacZα (fragment): LacZα fragment of β-galactosidase; lacZ fragment
    596..619     +  promoter       Pc promoter (fragment): intI1 (promoter lies within the coding sequence); class 1 integron promoter
    795..851     +  CDS            GmR (fragment): gentamycin acetyltransferase; aacC1; confers resistance to gentamycin
    858..1649    +  CDS            SmR: aminoglycoside adenylyltransferase (Murphy, 1985); aadA; confers resistance to spectinomycin and streptomycin
   1742..2330    +  rep_origin     ori: high-copy-number ColE1/pMB1/pBR322/pUC origin of replication
   2513..2605    +  CDS            lacI (fragment): lac repressor; lacI; The lac repressor binds to the lac operator to inhibit transcription in E. coli. This inhibition can be relieved by adding lactose or isopropyl-β-D-thiogalactopyranoside (IPTG).
   2660..2687    -  terminator     rrnB T2 terminator: transcription terminator T2 from the E. coli rrnB gene
   2819..2862    +  terminator     rrnB T1 terminator: Escherichia coli rrnB; transcription terminator T1 from the E. coli rrnB gene
>Addgene plasmid #48486 | pFUSB4_CTCG | depositor full sequence | sequence record 70186 | Full Sequence
ATGTTTTCCCAGTCACGACGTTGTAAAACGACGGCCAGTCTTAAGCGTCTCATGGCCTGACCCCGGACCA
AGTGGTGGCCTATCGCCAGCCACGATGGCGGCAAGCAAGCGCTCGAAACGGTGCAGCGGCTGTTGCCGGT
GCTGTGCCAGGACCATGGCCTGACCCCGGACCAAGTGGTGGCTATCGCCAGCAACGGTGGCGGCAAGCAA
GCGCTCGAAACGGTGCAGCGGCTGTTGCCGGTGCTGTGCCAGGACCATGGCCTGACTCCGGACCAAGTGG
TGGCTATCGCCAGCCACGATGGCGGCAAGCAAGCGCTCGAAACGGTGCAGCGGCTGTTGCCGGTGCTGTG
CCAGGACCATGGCCTGACCCCGGACCAAGTGGTGGCTATCGCCAGCAACAATGGCGGCAAGCAAGCGCTC
GAAACGGTGCAGCGGCTGTTGCCGGTGCTGTGCCAGGACCATGGCCTGACCCCGGACCAAGTGGTGGCTA
TCGAGACGTCTAGACCAGCCAGGACAGAAATGCCTCGACTTCGCTGCTACCCAAGGTTGCCGGGTGACGC
ACACCGTGGAAACGGATGAAGGCACGAACCCAGTGGACATAAGCCTGTTCGGTTCGTAAGCTGTAATGCA
AGTAGCGTATGCGCTCACGCAACTGGTCCAGAACCTTGACCGAACGCAGCGGTGGTAACGGCGCAGTGGC
GGTTTTCATGGCTTGTTATGACTGTTTTTTTGGGGTACAGTCTATGCCTCGGGCATCCAAGCAGCAAGCG
CGTTACGCCGTGGGTCGATGTTTGATGTTATGGAGCAGCAACGATGTTACGCAGCAGGGCAGTCGCCCTA
AAACAAAGTTAAACATTATGAGGGAAGCGGTGATCGCCGAAGTATCGACTCAACTATCAGAGGTAGTTGG
CGTCATCGAGCGCCATCTCGAACCGACGTTGCTGGCCGTACATTTGTACGGCTCCGCAGTGGATGGCGGC
CTGAAGCCACACAGTGATATTGATTTGCTGGTTACGGTGACCGTAAGGCTTGATGAAACAACGCGGCGAG
CTTTGATCAACGACCTTTTGGAAACTTCGGCTTCCCCTGGAGAGAGCGAGATTCTCCGCGCTGTAGAAGT
CACCATTGTTGTGCACGACGACATCATTCCGTGGCGTTATCCAGCTAAGCGCGAACTGCAATTTGGAGAA
TGGCAGCGCAATGACATTCTTGCAGGTATCTTCGAGCCAGCCACGATCGACATTGATCTGGCTATCTTGC
TGACAAAAGCAAGAGAACATAGCGTTGCCTTGGTAGGTCCAGCGGCGGAGGAACTCTTTGATCCGGTTCC
TGAACAGGATCTATTTGAGGCGCTAAATGAAACCTTAACGCTATGGAACTCGCCGCCCGACTGGGCTGGC
GATGAGCGAAATGTAGTGCTTACGTTGTCCCGCATTTGGTACAGCGCAGTAACCGGCAAAATCGCGCCGA
AGGATGTCGCTGCCGACTGGGCAATGGAGCGCCTGCCGGCCCAGTATCAGCCCGTCATACTTGAAGCTAG
ACAGGCTTATCTTGGACAAGAAGAAGATCGCTTGGCCTCGCGCGCAGATCAGTTGGAAGAATTTGTCCAC
TACGTGAAAGGCGAGATCACCAAGGTAGTCGGCAAATAACCCTCGAGCCACCCATGACCAAAATCCCTTA
ACGTGAGTTACGCGTCGTTCCACTGAGCGTCAGACCCCGTAGAAAAGATCAAAGGATCTTCTTGAGATCC
TTTTTTTCTGCGCGTAATCTGCTGCTTGCAAACAAAAAAACCACCGCTACCAGCGGTGGTTTGTTTGCCG
GATCAAGAGCTACCAACTCTTTTTCCGAAGGTAACTGGCTTCAGCAGAGCGCAGATACCAAATACTGTCC
TTCTAGTGTAGCCGTAGTTAGGCCACCACTTCAAGAACTCTGTAGCACCGCCTACATACCTCGCTCTGCT
AATCCTGTTACCAGTGGCTGCTGCCAGTGGCGATAAGTCGTGTCTTACCGGGTTGGACTCAAGACGATAG
TTACCGGATAAGGCGCAGCGGTCGGGCTGAACGGGGGGTTCGTGCACACAGCCCAGCTTGGAGCGAACGA
CCTACACCGAACTGAGATACCTACAGCGTGAGCATTGAGAAAGCGCCACGCTTCCCGAAGGGAGAAAGGC
GGACAGGTATCCGGTAAGCGGCAGGGTCGGAACAGGAGAGCGCACGAGGGAGCTTCCAGGGGGAAACGCC
TGGTATCTTTATAGTCCTGTCGGGTTTCGCCACCTCTGACTTGAGCGTCGATTTTTGTGATGCTCGTCAG
GGGGGCGGAGCCTATGGAAAAACGCCAGCAACGCGGCCTTTTTACGGTTCCTGGCCTTTTGCTGGCCTTT
TGCTCACATGTTCTTTCCTGCGTTATCCCCTGATTCTGTGGATAACCGTATTACCGCCTTTGAGTGAGCT
GATACCGCTCGCCGCAGCCGAACGACCGAGCGCAGCGAGTCAGTGAGCGAGGAAGCGGAAGAGCGCCCAA
TACGCAAACCGCCTCTCCCCGCGCGTTGGCCGATTCATTAATGCAGCTGGCACGACAGGTTTCCCGACTG
GAAAGCGGGCAGTGAGCGCAACGCAATTAATACGCGTACCGCTAGCCAGGAAGAGTTTGTAGAAACGCAA
AAAGGCCATCCGTCAGGATGGCCTTCTGCTTAGTTTGATGCCTGGCAGTTTATGGCGGGCGTCCTGCCCG
CCACCCTCCGGGCCGTTGCTTCACAACGTTCAAATCCGCTCCCGGCGGATTTGTCCTACTCAGGAGAGCG
TTCACCGACAAACAACAGATAAAACGAAAGGCCCAGTCTTCCGACTGAGCCTTTCGTTTTATTTGATGCC
TGGCAGTTCCCTACTCTCGCGTTAACGCTAGCATGG
