>Addgene plasmid #48486 | pFUSB4_CTCG | addgene partial sequence | sequence record 70951 | pCR8_F1 5'-ttgatgcctggcagttccct-3'
TCACGACGTTGTAAAACGACGGCCAGTCTTAAGCGTCTCATGGCCTGACCCCGGACCAAGTGGTGGCTAT
CGCCAGCCACGATGGCGGCAAGCAAGCGCTCGAAACGGTGCAGCGGCTGTTGCCGGTGCTGTGCCAGGAC
CATGGCCTGACCCCGGACCAAGTGGTGGCTATCGCCAGCAACGGTGGCGGCAAGCAAGCGCTCGAAACGG
TGCAGCGGCTGTTGCCGGTGCTGTGCCAGGACCATGGCCTGACTCCGGACCAAGTGGTGGCTATCGCCAG
CCACGATGGCGGCAAGCAAGCGCTCGAAACGGTGCAGCGGCTGTTGCCGGTGCTGTGCCAGGACCATGGC
CTGACCCCGGACCAAGTGGTGGCTATCGCCAGCAACAATGGCGGCAAGCAAGCGCTCGAAACGGTGCAGC
GGCTGTTGCCGGTGCTGTGCCAGGACCATGGCCTGACCCCGGACCAAGTGGTGGCTATCGAGACGTCTAG
ACCAGCCAGGACAGAAATGCCTCGACTTCGCTGCTACCCAAGGTTGCCGGGTGACGCACACCGTGGAAAC
GGATGAAGGCACGAACCCAGTGGACATAAGCCTGTTCGGTTCGTAAGCTGTAATGCAAGTAGCGTATGCG
CTCACGCAACTGGTCCAGAACCTTGACCGAACGCAGCGGTGGTAACGGCGCAGTGGCGGTTTTCATGGCT
TGTTATGACTGTTTTTTTGGGGTACAGTCTATGCCTCGGGCATCCAAGCAGCAAGCGCGTTACGCCGTGG
GTCGATGTTTGATGTTATGGAGCAGCAACGATGTTACGCAGCAGGGCAGTCGCCCTAAAACAAAGTTAAA
CATTATGAGGGAAGCGGTGATCGCCGAAGTATCGACTCAACTATCA
